>Addgene plasmid #229527 | pBHM2643 | addgene full sequence | sequence record 459548 | Addgene NGS Result
TCGCGCGTTTCGGTGATGACGGTGAAAACCTCTGACACATGCAGCTCCCGGAGACGGTCACAGCTTGTCT
GTAAGCGGATGCCGGGAGCAGACAAGCCCGTCAGGGCGCGTCAGCGGGTGTTGGCGGGTGTCGGGGCTGG
CTTAACTATGCGGCATCAGAGCAGATTGTACTGAGAGTGCACCATACCACCTTTTCAATTCATCATTTTT
TTTTTATTCTTTTTTTTGATTTCGGTTTCCTTGAAATTTTTTTGATTCGGTAATCTCCGAACAGAAGGAA
GAACGAAGGAAGGAGCACAGACTTAGATTGGTATATATACGCATATGTAGTGTTGAAGAAACATGAAATT
GCCCAGTATTCTTAACCCAACTGCACAGAACAAAAACCTGCAGGAAACGAAGATAAATCATGTCGAAAGC
TACATATAAGGAACGTGCTGCTACTCATCCTAGTCCTGTTGCTGCCAAGCTATTTAATATCATGCACGAA
AAGCAAACAAACTTGTGTGCTTCATTGGATGTTCGTACCACCAAGGAATTACTGGAGTTAGTTGAAGCAT
TAGGTCCCAAAATTTGTTTACTAAAAACACATGTGGATATCTTGACTGATTTTTCCATGGAGGGCACAGT
TAAGCCGCTAAAGGCATTATCCGCCAAGTACAATTTTTTACTCTTCGAAGACAGAAAATTTGCTGACATT
GGTAATACAGTCAAATTGCAGTACTCTGCGGGTGTATACAGAATAGCAGAATGGGCAGACATTACGAATG
CACACGGTGTGGTGGGCCCAGGTATTGTTAGCGGTTTGAAGCAGGCGGCAGAAGAAGTAACAAAGGAACC
TAGAGGCCTTTTGATGTTAGCAGAATTGTCATGCAAGGGCTCCCTATCTACTGGAGAATATACTAAGGGT
ACTGTTGACATTGCGAAGAGCGACAAAGATTTTGTTATCGGCTTTATTGCTCAAAGAGACATGGGTGGAA
GAGATGAAGGTTACGATTGGTTGATTATGACACCCGGTGTGGGTTTAGATGACAAGGGAGACGCATTGGG
TCAACAGTATAGAACCGTGGATGATGTGGTCTCTACAGGATCTGACATTATTATTGTTGGAAGAGGACTA
TTTGCAAAGGGAAGGGATGCTAAGGTAGAGGGTGAACGTTACAGAAAAGCAGGCTGGGAAGCATATTTGA
GAAGATGCGGCCAGCAAAACTAAAAAACTGTATTATAAGTAAATGCATGTATACTAAACTCACAAATTAG
AGCTTCAATTTAATTATATCAGTTATTACCCTATGCGGTGTGAAATACCGCACAGATGCGTAAGGAGAAA
ATACCGCATCAGGAAATTGTAAGCGTTAATATTTTGTTAAAATTCGCGTTAAATTTTTGTTAAATCAGCT
CATTTTTTAACCAATAGGCCGAAATCGGCAAAATCCCTTATAAATCAAAAGAATAGACCGAGATAGGGT
[37 nt withheld, positions 1470-1506]
AAAGAACGTGGACTCCAACGTCAAAGG
[49 nt withheld, positions 1534-1582]
T
[91 nt withheld, positions 1584-1674]
G
[124 nt withheld, positions 1676-1799]
CCATTCGCCATTCAGGCTGCGCAACTGTTGGGAAGGGCGATCGGTGCGGGCCTCTTCGCTATTACGCCAG
CTGGCGAAAGGGGGATGTGCTGCAAGGCGATTAAGTTGGGTAACGCCAGGGTTTTCCCAGTCACGACGTT
GTAAAACGACGGCCAGTGAATTGTAATACGACTCACTATAGGGCGAATTGGAGCTCCACCGCGGTGGCGG
CCGCTCTAGAACTAGTGCATGCAGGATTCGAGTGGCATGGTGTGCACTGAGTGTATGGTTGTCGGAGGAG
AGGATGATGGTAACAACAATAGCAGCAACGTCACTCGACGCGCGTCCGGTGTGCCACACGGGGTAACGCC
GAGTCGCCGTCAGGGTCGCCGAGACCACTCTCACAGCGTCACCGTTGGCACCAGCTCAGCTTACAGCTTC
TATCCTCCGCCAGCATCCACATACATCCCCTATACCGCATCCCCCACCCACTGCCCAAGGTGAGTCATCT
TCCCGCCCCCTTCCCTTGCCCGCCACTCAGTCCTCCATCCTCCACTAATCCACCTTATCGCACCCACCGC
CTATCGCACATCCGAGCACAATGCTGGGCCTGCCAGGGGCTGCTAGATGGTGCTCTCCCCACGCTGATCT
GCATGCCGGCCATTGGATCATGGGTGCTAGGTGCTGGGTGCTGGATGTTGGATGCTGGATGCTGGGTGCA
CGCTTGGTCATTTCCTTCCAGGATTGACGGTCGCCGAGAGGACGACGTGGCGTTCGACAACGAGGGCCGA
TAGCACCGCATCGCCTCGACCTGCATCCATCTCGCCTTGTCCTTTTGGTGCAACAATCCATCCGTGCTGG
TGCCACACGCATAGCTGGAAGAGATGGATGTGCGTTGAACAGAGCTGCCGTCAGGACTTTTTGGTGCACG
GACCCTATTGTCCTCCCCAATCTTCACCGCGTCTCCTAATATGCAGCCTCTTTGCTAATTGTCTTTTTCC
ATTAGTAAACTCGCCCAACATGTCTATGATTGAACAAGATGGATTGCACGCAGGTTCTCCGGCCGCTTGG
GTGGAGAGGCTATTCGGCTATGACTGGGCACAACAGACAATCGGCTGCTCTGATGCCGCCGTGTTCCGGC
TGTCAGCGCAGGGGCGCCCGGTTCTTTTTGTCAAGACCGACCTGTCCGGTGCCCTGAATGAACTGCAGGA
CGAGGCAGCGCGGCTATCGTGGCTGGCCACGACGGGCGTTCCTTGCGCAGCTGTGCTCGACGTTGTCACT
GAAGCGGGAAGGGACTGGCTGCTATTGGGCGAAGTGCCGGGGCAGGATCTCCTGTCATCCCACCTTGCTC
CTGCCGAGAAAGTATCCATCATGGCTGATGCAATGCGGCGGCTGCATACGCTTGATCCGGCTACCTGCCC
ATTCGACCACCAAGCGAAACATCGCATCGAGCGAGCACGTACTCGGATGGAAGCCGGTCTTGTCGATCAG
GATGATCTGGACGAAGAGCATCAGGGGCTCGCGCCAGCCGAACTGTTCGCCAGGCTCAAGGCGCGCATGC
CCGACGGCGAGGATCTCGTCGTGACCCATGGCGATGCCTGCTTGCCGAATATCATGGTGGAAAATGGCCG
CTTTTCTGGATTCATCGACTGTGGCCGGCTGGGTGTGGCGGACCGCTATCAGGACATAGCGTTGGCTACC
CGTGATATTGCTGAAGAGCTTGGCGGCGAATGGGCTGACCGCTTCCTCGTGCTTTACGGTATCGCCGCTC
CCGATTCGCAGCGCATCGCCTTCTATCGCCTTCTTGACGAGTTCTTCTGAGTGAAGGCGGTAAGGGGTTA
ATTTTCCTTAGAGGGTGTATATATACATATTAGAGAAGTGATACAATTTTAGCACACTGCGAATTCGAGA
CAGACATCGTGTCAATCATCTTTTTTGACATTATATGCCCATTAATCTATCTACAGACAACAATACCATC
CTTCCCACCCTCAGCAACGCCGTTGAATCCTCAGGATCTTCATGGCCATTCTATGCTATACGGTACAAGA
TTGTGGCTACTATGCAAGCTCCATAGCGAATGATCTTACACTGACCTTGTCGACCGTTCTGAATGATTAA
CAATGGTCGCAAGTGTGGTTGACCCACCTGCGGGCGCTTCTTAACTATCTATCATCGGTATGTCAAGTAT
CACTCCCTTTAAACAAAAGAATAAGAGCATAATACAGCAGTCTCATCATGGCAACCCTTCGCGCAATGTA
CAAAAAGCAGCCAGAAGCCCCCACGCACAAGCAATAATGTCGTGTTCTACCCTGCCATGAACAAGCGTCA
TGGCCATTAGCGAACGCCCCAATATTCAGCCCCATTCGCCAAGCAAGTTGCCTCGCCCCCTTCCCAGAAG
ATCATGGGCATCTCGTCTTCTTCTAATTTCGCATTTTGTGAAGCTCCATTCATGCACGTCGGCTTCTGGA
CGACTCTTATCATATGCATTGGCCTGCTCGGTGTGAGGATGAGCCACTCCCACATGTTTAGACGGCAGGG
GCCTCTTGCCACCCGTTGAATTTTTGGTGCGAAGACGTGCCTGGGAACGACCTCCACTTTAAATTTCTCC
GTTGTTGCGGTCGCTCCATCCTCCTCACATTTCTTGCCTCCTAAGTCCCATGTGCCACACTCGGTGAAAA
ACGGAGTTTGATACGGATGAAATTTCCAGTGAGCTTTTCACATTCTGGAGGTTTCGAAAAAAATTGTGGG
ATTTTCTGAATTAATCCGAGAATCCGCCCTGCCCATCAACCGGAAAGAATTAAATCCCTCGCACATTCCT
TTCTCCCACCACCTTCTTTATCTCTACATTCTTTAACCAAAACACCTAGGTGAGTACCCAAAGTCTTTTG
ACACCTTTGAAAATCCGCGCCAGTCGTAGGGCACGTAAAACAATTCTCGCTGGTGGCTTCTGCAGGTGAA
GTCGGGGCAGAGTGGAGCTGAGCATGGTCGACCACCCACATCATTCTGTCTTGTTTTTGGCGATGTCTTC
CATGCTTTTGCCCTCATCTGTTGCGTCGACTGCAGAGTACTGTTTTGCCACTACTGAGCTCAACATGGGC
TTGTGTGTGGTGAAGAAAAAAATTTGGTGGCTCTTGAAAATTTTCAACCCATCGGATACATGCCCTTCCA
ACTCACAACGCCCTAACACTTTATTGTCCTATCATTGCCTCTTCGCACATGCTAACGATCTCCACAGAAA
ACTTCAAAATGACCTACTTCCCCGAGGAGGTCGTCGAGCACATCTTCTCCTTCCTCCCCGCCCAGCGAGA
CCGAAACACCGTCTCCCTCGTCTGTAAGGTCTGGTACGAGATCGAGCGACTCTCCCGACGAGGTGTCTTC
GTCGGTAACTGTTACGCCGTCCGAGCCGGTCGAGTCGCCGCCCGATTCCCCAACGTCCGAGCCCTCACCG
TCAAGGGTAAGCCCCACGGTGCCGACTTCAACCTCGTCCCCCCCGACTGGGGTGGTTACGCCGGTCCCTG
GATCGAGGCCGCCGCCCGAGGTTGTCACGGTCTCGAGGAGCTCCGAATGAAGCGAATGGTCGTCTCCGAC
GAGTCCCTCGAGCTCCTCGCCCGATCCTTCCCCCGATTCCGAGCCCTCGTCCTCATCTCCTGTGAGGGTT
TCTCCACCGACGGTCTCGCCGCCGTCGCCTCCGTATGTAACCCCGTTTCCCGCAACATGTTACTCCACTA
ACATCTCCCGACAGCACTGTAAGCTCCTCCGAGAGCTCGACCTCCAGGAGAACGAGGTCGAGGACCGAGG
TCCCCGATGGCTCTCCTGTTTCCCCGACTCCTGTACCTCCCTCGTCTCCCTCAACTTCGCCTGTATCAAG
GGTGAGGTCAACGCCGGTTCCCTCGAGCGACTCGTCTCCCGATCCCCCAACCTCCGATCCCTCCGACTCA
ACCGATCCGTCTCCGTCGACACCCTCGCCAAGATCCTCCTCCGAACCCCCAACCTCGAGGACCTCGGTAC
CGGTAACCTCACCGACGACTTCCAGACCGAGTCCTACTTCAAGCTCACCTCCGCCCTCGAGAAGTGTAAG
ATGCTCCGATCCCTCTCCGGTTTCTGGGACGCCTCCCCCGTCTGTCTCTCCTTCATCTACCCCCTCTGTG
CCCAGCTCACCGGTCTCAACCTCTCCTACGCCCCCACCCTCGACGCCTCCGACCTCACCAAGATGATCTC
CCGATGTGTCAAGCTCCAGCGACTCTGGGTCCTCGACTGTATCTCCGACAAGGGTCTCCAGGTCGTCGCC
TCCTCCTGTAAGGACCTCCAGGAGCTCCGAGTCTTCCCCTCCGACTTCTACGTCGCCGGTTACTCCGCCG
TCACCGAGGAGGGTCTCGTCGCCGTCTCCCTCGGTTGTCCCAAGCTCAACTCCCTCCTCTACTTCTGTCA
CCAGATGACCAACGCCGCCCTCGTCACCGTCGCCAAGAACTGTCCCAACTTCACCCGATTCCGACTCTGT
ATCCTCGAGCCCGGTAAGCCCGACGTCGTCACCTCCCAGCCCCTCGACGAGGGTTTCGGTGCCATCGTCC
GAGAGTGTAAGGGTCTCCAGCGACTCTCCATCTCCGGTCTCCTCACCGACAAGGTCTTCATGTACATCGG
TAAGTACGCCAAGCAGCTCGAGATGCTCTCCATCGCCTTCGCCGGTGACTCCGACAAGGGTATGATGCAC
GTCATGAACGGTTGTAAGAACCTCCGAAAGCTCGAGATCCGAGACTCCCCCTTCGGTGACGCCGCCCTCC
TCGGTAACTTCGCCCGATACGAGACCATGCGATCCCTCTGGATGTCCTCCTGTAACGTCACCCTCAAGGG
TTGTCAGGTCCTCGCCTCCAAGATGCCCATGCTCAACGTCGAGGTCATCAACGAGCGAGACGGTTCCAAC
GAGATGGAGGAGAACCACGGTGACCTCCCCAAGGTCGAGAAGCTCTACGTCTACCGAACCACCGCCGGTG
CCCGAGACGACGCCCCCAACTTCGTCAAGATCCTCAGATCAGGAAGCGGAGAGGGTCGAGGTTCCCTCCT
CACCTGTGGTGACGTCGAGGAGAACCCCGGTCCCATGGTCTCCAAGGGTGAGGAGGACAACATGGCCTCC
CTCCCCGCCACCCACGAGCTCCACATCTTCGGTTCCATCAACGGTGTCGACTTCGACATGGTCGGTCAGG
GTACCGGTAACCCCAACGACGGTTACGAGGAGCTCAACCTCAAGTCCACCAAGGGTGACCTCCAGTTCTC
CCCCTGGATCCTCGTCCCCCACATCGGTTACGGTTTCCACCAGTACCTCCCCTACCCCGACGGTATGTCC
CCCTTCCAGGCCGCCATGGTCGACGGTTCCGGTTACCAGGTCCACCGAACCATGCAGTTCGAGGACGGTG
CCTCCCTCACCGTCAACTACCGATACACCTACGAGGGTTCCCACATCAAGGGTGAGGCCCAGGTCAAGGG
TACCGGTTTCCCCGCCGACGGTCCCGTCATGACCAACTCCCTCACCGCCGCCGACTGGTGTCGATCCAAG
AAGACCTACCCCAACGACAAGACCATCATCTCCACCTTCAAGTGGTCCTACACCACCGGTAACGGTAAGC
GATACCGATCCACCGCCCGAACCACCTACACCTTCGCCAAGCCCATGGCCGCCAACTACCTCAAGAACCA
GCCCATGTACGTCTTCCGAAAGACCGAGCTCAAGCACTCCAAGACCGAGCTCAACTTCAAGGAGTGGCAG
AAGGCCTTCACTGACGTCATGGGTATGGACGAGCTCTACAAGGGTTCTGGATCCGGAGGTAGTAAGGAGA
AGTCCGCCTGTCCCAAGGACCCCGCCAAGCCCCCCGCCAAGGCCCAGGTCGTCGGTTGGCCCCCCGTCCG
ATCCTACCGAAAGAACGTCATGGTCTCCTGTCAGAAGTCCTCCGGTGGTCCCGAGGCCGCCGCCTTCGTC
AAGGTCTCCATGGACGGTGCCCCCTACCTCCGAAAGATCGACCTCCGAATGTACAAGTAATTACTTATGT
AGTGACCCTTCTTACGCGTAATATGCATCGGATGACTGTTGCTACTTGTGCTTCTTACGTTTTGTGTCTT
ATTTGCTGATGTATACCTCTGCGCTTCAAAATCTTCATTGCCGTGATATATCATTCCATGTCGTTTGTCC
GTTATTGGATTCCCGATAGTTGTCCGCGAAATCGAATATTTCTCGGCTGACGACGTCTCTTGCAACAATA
AAATGGCCATCACTGTTGAAATTTGCACGAGAGCTATAACTTGGAATAACCTTCGTTGCTGCTTTATTTT
AGTGCTTTCAACTATTTACTCATTCTCAGGTCGCCACCATCGCATTGATATCGTTCCTTCCATCCTTCCT
TTCCTTTAGTCGGTCACGTCTTCCTTAATCCGTCACTCCTTTTTTCAGTCGTTCCTGGAGATCACCACGA
AATAATCTCGACATGCACTGACCATCTCGGTTCTGTGGACTGTCATGCTAAGAGAGTTCATGTTGTAATA
ATAGTTTGTTGCATGGAAAGAACGGGGAAAGAAGCAAGAAACAGATGTACAGAATTACCGATGTCTCTAC
GCATCCCTGACCTCGTCCTTCCTACCGCAACCGCACTTCCACCTGCTCACACGTCCTCGTTAATGCCTTG
AATCTCAGCCACACACTTACCTCGCCTCGACGCTTGTCGGGCCAGGGCACCCCCTTCATCAACCTGGGAA
GAGTTGGCGGGGCAAACGGAGGAGGGATGGGGCAGGAAGAGGGGGATGGCGCACGTCGAGTGGATTTGGA
AGAAAAGGGGTTGGTCGAGGTGGAAGTCGAAGCGAAGATGTTGAATGTCATGTTTGGGAACGGGGGATCT
TTAGAAGACTATGAGATTGAACGATCGATACCGTCGACCTCGAGGGGGGGCCCGGTACCAGCTTTTGTTC
CCTTTAGTGAGGGTTAATTTCGAGCTTGGCGTAATCATGGTCATAGCTGTTTCCTGTGTGAAATTGTTAT
CCGCTCACAATTCCACACAACATACGAGCCGGAAGCATAAAGTGTAAAGCCTGGGGTGCCTAATGAGTGA
GCTAACTCACATTAATTGCGTTGCGCTCACTGCCCGCTTTCCAGTCGGGAAACCTGTCGTGCCAGCTGCA
TTAATGAATCGGCCAACGCGCGGGGAGAGGCGGTTTGCGTATTGGGCGCTCTTCCGCTTCCTCGCTCACT
GACTCGCTGCGCTCGGTCGTTCGGCTGCGGCGAGCGGTATCAGCTCACTCAAAGGCGGTAATACGGTTAT
CCACAGAATCAGGGGATAACGCAGGAAAGAACATGTGAGCAAAAGGCCAGCAAAAGGCCAGGAACCGTAA
AAAGGCCGCGTTGCTGGCGTTTTTCCATAGGCTCCGCCCCCCTGACGAGCATCACAAAAATCGACGCTCA
AGTCAGAGGTGGCGAAACCCGACAGGACTATAAAGATACCAGGCGTTTCCCCCTGGAAGCTCCCTCGTGC
GCTCTCCTGTTCCGACCCTGCCGCTTACCGGATACCTGTCCGCCTTTCTCCCTTCGGGAAGCGTGGCGCT
TTCTCATAGCTCACGCTGTAGGTATCTCAGTTCGGTGTAGGTCGTTCGCTCCAAGCTGGGCTGTGTGCAC
GAACCCCCCGTTCAGCCCGACCGCTGCGCCTTATCCGGTAACTATCGTCTTGAGTCCAACCCGGTAAGAC
ACGACTTATCGCCACTGGCAGCAGCCACTGGTAACAGGATTAGCAGAGCGAGGTATGTAGGCGGTGCTAC
AGAGTTCTTGAAGTGGTGGCCTAACTACGGCTACACTAGAAGAACAGTATTTGGTATCTGCGCTCTGCTG
AAGCCAGTTACCTTCGGAAAAAGAGTTGGTAGCTCTTGATCCGGCAAACAAACCACCGCTGGTAGCGGTG
GTTTTTTTGTTTGCAAGCAGCAGATTACGCGCAGAAAAAAAGGATCTCAAGAAGATCCTTTGATCTTTTC
TACGGGGTCTGACGCTCAGTGGAACGAAAACTCACGTTAAGGGATTTTGGTCATGAGATTATCAAAAAGG
ATCTTCACCTAGATCCTTTTAAATTAAAAATGAAGTTTTAAATCAATCTAAAGTATATATGAGTAAACTT
GGTCTGACAGTTACCAATGCTTAATCAGTGAGGCACCTATCTCAGCGATCTGTCTATTTCGTTCATCCAT
AGTTGCCTGACTCCCCGTCGTGTAGATAACTACGATACGGGAGGGCTTACCATCTGGCCCCAGTGCTGCA
ATGATACCGCGAGACCCACGCTCACCGGCTCCAGATTTATCAGCAATAAACCAGCCAGCCGGAAGGGCCG
AGCGCAGAAGTGGTCCTGCAACTTTATCCGCCTCCATCCAGTCTATTAATTGTTGCCGGGAAGCTAGAGT
AAGTAGTTCGCCAGTTAATAGTTTGCGCAACGTTGTTGCCATTGCTACAGGCATCGTGGTGTCACGCTCG
TCGTTTGGTATGGCTTCATTCAGCTCCGGTTCCCAACGATCAAGGCGAGTTACATGATCCCCCATGTTGT
GCAAAAAAGCGGTTAGCTCCTTCGGTCCTCCGATCGTTGTCAGAAGTAAGTTGGCCGCAGTGTTATCACT
CATGGTTATGGCAGCACTGCATAATTCTCTTACTGTCATGCCATCCGTAAGATGCTTTTCTGTGACTGGT
GAGTACTCAACCAAGTCATTCTGAGAATAGTGTATGCGGCGACCGAGTTGCTCTTGCCCGGCGTCAATAC
GGGATAATACCGCGCCACATAGCAGAACTTTAAAAGTGCTCATCATTGGAAAACGTTCTTCGGGGCGAAA
ACTCTCAAGGATCTTACCGCTGTTGAGATCCAGTTCGATGTAACCCACTCGTGCACCCAACTGATCTTCA
GCATCTTTTACTTTCACCAGCGTTTCTGGGTGAGCAAAAACAGGAAGGCAAAATGCCGCAAAAAAGGGAA
TAAGGGCGACACGGAAATGTTGAATACTCATACTCTTCCTTTTTCAATATTATTGAAGCATTTATCAGGG
TTATTGTCTCATGAGCGGATACATATTTGAATGTATTTAGAAAAATAAACAAATAGGGGTTCCGCGCACA
TTTCCCCGAAAAGTGCCACCTGGGTCCTTTTCATCACGTGCTATAAAAATAATTATAATTTAAATTTTTT
AATATAAATATATAAATTAAAAATAGAAAGTAAAAAAAGAAATTAAAGAAAAAATAGTTTTTGTTTTCCG
AAGATGTAAAAGACTCTAGGGGGATCGCCAACAAATACTACCTTTTATCTTGCTCTTCCTGCTCTCAGGT
ATTAATGCCGAATTGTTTCATCTTGTCTGTGTAGAAGACCACACACGAAAATCCTGTGATTTTACATTTT
ACTTATCGTTAATCGAATGTATATCTATTTAATCTGCTTTTCTTGTCTAATAAATATATATGTAAAGTAC
GCTTTTTGTTGAAATTTTTTAAACCTTTGTTTATTTTTTTTTCTTCATTCCGTAACTCTTCTACCTTCTT
TATTTACTTTCTAAAATCCAAATACAAAACATAAAAATAAATAAACACAGAGTAAATTCCCAAATTATTC
CATCATTAAAAGATACGAGGCGCGTGTAAGTTACAGGCAAGCGATCCGTCTAAGAAACCATTATTATCAT
GACATTAACCTATAAAAATAGGCGTATCACGAGGCCCTTTCGTC
Features (pLannotate 1.2.2; 24 found; start..end, strand, type, name):
    137..186     +  misc_feature   bom (fragment): basis of mobility region from pBR322
    194..409     +  promoter       URA3 promoter: S. cerevisiae URA3
    410..1213    +  CDS            URA3: orotidine-5'-phosphate decarboxylase, required for uracil biosynthesis; S. cerevisiae URA3; yeast auxotrophic marker, counterselectable with 5-fluoroorotic acid (5-FOA)
   1292..1343    +  misc_feature   bom (fragment): basis of mobility region from pBR322
   1371..1799    -  rep_origin     f1 ori (sequence partly withheld): f1 bacteriophage origin of replication; arrow indicates direction of (+) strand synthesis
   1803..1960    -  CDS            lacZα (fragment): LacZα fragment of β-galactosidase; lacZ fragment
   1963..1981    +  promoter       T7 promoter: promoter for bacteriophage T7 RNA polymerase
   1990..2026    +  misc_feature   MCS (fragment): pBluescript multiple cloning site
   2805..3596    +  CDS            neo: KKA2_KLEPN - Also known as kan, nptII. Experimental evidence at protein level: Swiss-Prot protein existence level 1. Resistance to kanamycin, neomycin, paromomycin, ribostamycin, butirosin and gentamicin B. From Klebsiella pneumoniae.
   5037..5498    +  CDS            TIR1 (fragment): TIR1_ARATH - Also known as FBL1, WEI1. Experimental evidence at protein level: Swiss-Prot protein existence level 1. Auxin receptor that mediates Aux/IAA proteins proteasomal degradation and auxin-regulated transcription. The SCF(TIR1) E3 ubiquitin ligase complex is involved in auxin-mediated signaling pathway that regulate root and hypocotyl growth, lateral root formation, cell elongation, and gravitropism. Appears to allow pericycle cells to overcome G2 arrest prior to lateral root development. Plays a role in ethylene signaling in roots. Confers sensitivity to the virulent bacterial pathoge
   5527..6804    +  CDS            AFB2 (fragment): AFB2_ARATH - Also known as LRF2. Experimental evidence at protein level: Swiss-Prot protein existence level 1. Component of SCF(ASK-cullin-F-box) E3 ubiquitin ligase complexes, which may mediate the ubiquitination and subsequent proteasomal degradation of target proteins. Confers sensitivity to the virulent bacterial pathogen P.syringae (By similarity). Auxin receptor that mediates Aux/IAA proteins proteasomal degradation and auxin- regulated transcription. Involved in embryogenesis regulation by auxin. From Arabidopsis thaliana (Mouse-ear cress).
   6874..7581    +  CDS            mNeonGreen: mNeonGreen is a basic (constitutively fluorescent) green/yellow fluorescent protein published in 2013, derived from Branchiostoma lanceolatum. It is reported to be a very rapidly-maturing monomer with moderate acid sensitivity.
   7600..7806    +  CDS            IAA17 (fragment): IAA17_ARATH - Also known as AXR3. Experimental evidence at protein level: Swiss-Prot protein existence level 1. Aux/IAA proteins are short-lived transcriptional factors that function as repressors of early auxin response genes at low auxin concentrations. Repression is thought to result from the interaction with auxin response factors (ARFs), proteins that bind to the auxin- responsive promoter element (AuxRE). Formation of heterodimers with ARF proteins may alter their ability to modulate early auxin response genes expression. From Arabidopsis thaliana (Mouse-ear cress).
   8683..8718    +  misc_feature   MCS (fragment): pBluescript multiple cloning site
   8730..8748    -  promoter       T3 promoter: promoter for bacteriophage T3 RNA polymerase
   8791..8813    -  protein_bind   lac operator (fragment): The lac repressor binds to the lac operator to inhibit transcription in E. coli. This inhibition can be relieved by adding lactose or isopropyl-β-D-thiogalactopyranoside (IPTG). lac repressor encoded by lacI
   8817..8847    -  promoter       lac promoter: promoter for the E. coli lac operon
   8862..8883    -  protein_bind   CAP binding site: CAP binding activates transcription in the presence of cAMP. E. coli catabolite activator protein
   8896..8988    -  CDS            lacI (fragment): lac repressor; lacI; The lac repressor binds to the lac operator to inhibit transcription in E. coli. This inhibition can be relieved by adding lactose or isopropyl-β-D-thiogalactopyranoside (IPTG).
   9171..9759    -  rep_origin     ori: high-copy-number ColE1/pMB1/pBR322/pUC origin of replication
   9930..10790   -  CDS            AmpR: β-lactamase; bla; confers resistance to ampicillin, carbenicillin, and related antibiotics
  10791..10895   -  promoter       AmpR promoter: bla
  10932..11435   +  misc_feature   CEN/ARS: S. cerevisiae CEN6 centromere fused to an autonomously replicating sequence
  11503..35      +  CDS            rop (fragment) (across the origin): Rop protein, which maintains plasmids at low copy number; rop
