[The description below was written by a language model from this plasmid's Addgene catalogue record and pLannotate feature annotations shown in this document.]
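Description:
pBHM2643 is a pRS316-based shuttle plasmid of about 11.5 kb that carries a cassette for introducing an auxin-inducible degron (AID) system component, the TIR1 auxin receptor, into the genome of the fungal pathogen Cryptococcus neoformans. The backbone supplies a high-copy ColE1/pUC-type origin and an ampicillin resistance gene for propagation in E. coli. For low-copy maintenance and selection in S. cerevisiae, it has a CEN6/ARS element and the URA3 marker, which is counterselectable with 5-FOA. An f1 origin is also present, and the remnants of the pBluescript-style lacZα/multiple cloning site, with T7 and T3 promoters, flank the insert.

The roughly 6.7 kb insert encodes Oryza sativa TIR1, codon-optimized for C. neoformans and carrying the F74G substitution. The annotation software matched this coding region to the Arabidopsis homologues TIR1 and AFB2 as two fragments, which reflects sequence similarity rather than a different gene. The TIR1 reading frame is followed by a T2A ribosome-skipping peptide, mNeonGreen and an optimized mini-AID degron, the last detected as an IAA17 fragment. A single transcript should therefore yield TIR1 plus a separate fluorescent, degron-tagged reporter. Such a reporter could serve as a readout of TIR1 expression and auxin-dependent degradation, although the record does not state this role.

Upstream of TIR1 lies a neo (aminoglycoside phosphotransferase) coding sequence, plausibly a drug marker for selecting Cryptococcus transformants, though the record does not say so. Several stretches within the insert are unannotated. The promoters, terminators and any genomic targeting sequences that drive expression and integration are not identified in the record.
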