Addgene plasmid #229527: pBHM2643
Purpose: Carries OsTIR1-t2a-mNG-mAID_opt, used to insert TIR1 expressing construct into the C. neoformans genome.
Depositing lab: Hiten Madhani. Depositing organization: University of California, San Francisco (UCSF).
Backbone
  Vector backbone: pRS316
  Backbone size w/o insert (bp): 4839
  Total vector size (bp): 11508
  Vector type: Bacterial Expression, Yeast Expression
  Selectable markers: URA3
Growth in bacteria
  Bacterial resistance: Ampicillin, 100 μg/mL
  Growth temperature: 37°C
  Growth strain: DH5alpha
  Copy number: High Copy
Gene/Insert
  Gene/Insert name: OsTIR1 (alt name: Cryptococcus neoformans codon optimized TIR1 from Oryza sativa)
  Insert size (bp): 6657
  Mutation: F74G
  Tag / fusion protein: t2a-mNeonGreen-mAID_opt (C terminal on insert)
Terms and licenses: Academic/Nonprofit Terms; Industry Terms: Not Available to Industry
How to cite: pBHM2643 was a gift from Hiten Madhani (Addgene plasmid # 229527 ; http://n2t.net/addgene:229527 ; RRID:Addgene_229527)
